Addgene plasmid #134665: pLVX-EF1a-PTS1-IRES-Puromycin
Purpose: Expresses EGFP-tagged peroxisome marker
Depositing lab: David Andrews. Depositing organization: Sunnybrook Research Institute. Publication: A reference library for assigning protein subcellular localizations by image-based machine learning. Schormann W, Hariharan S, Andrews DW. J Cell Biol. 2020 Mar 2;219(3). pii: 133635. doi: 10.1083/jcb.201904090. PubMed 31968357.
Backbone
  Vector backbone: pLVX-EF1a-IRES-Puromycin
  Backbone size w/o insert (bp): 8825
  Total vector size (bp): 9563
  Vector type: Mammalian Expression, Lentiviral
  Selectable markers: Puromycin
Growth in bacteria
  Bacterial resistance: Ampicillin, 100 μg/mL
  Growth temperature: 37°C
  Growth strain: NEB Stable
  Copy number: High Copy
Gene/Insert
  Gene/Insert name: tripeptide SKL (Peroxisome targeting signal 1)
  Species: H. sapiens (human)
  Insert size (bp): 9
  Promoter: EF1a
  Tag / fusion protein: EGFP (N terminal on insert)
  Cloning method: Unknown
  Sequencing primers: 5′ aag cgc gat cac atg gtc ctg
Resource information
  A portion of this plasmid was derived from a plasmid made by: Tripeptide SKL subcloned from Clontech construct
Terms and licenses: Academic/Nonprofit Terms; Industry Terms: Not Available to Industry
How to cite: pLVX-EF1a-PTS1-IRES-Puromycin was a gift from David Andrews (Addgene plasmid # 134665 ; http://n2t.net/addgene:134665 ; RRID:Addgene_134665)
