[The description below was written by a language model from this plasmid's Addgene catalogue record and pLannotate feature annotations shown in this document.]
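Description:
pLVX-EF1a-PTS1-IRES-Puromycin is an HIV-1-based lentiviral mammalian expression plasmid of 9,563 bp, built on the pLVX-EF1a-IRES-Puromycin backbone. It expresses EGFP carrying a C-terminal peroxisomal targeting signal. In bacteria it is maintained through a high-copy ColE1/pUC-type origin and selected with ampicillin via the β-lactamase gene. Remnants of the lac promoter/operator region and an SV40 poly(A) signal also lie in the plasmid backbone.

The viral portion is bounded by two HIV-1 LTR regions, both annotated as truncated LTRs with adjacent nef-derived sequence. It contains the Ψ packaging signal with a gag fragment, the Rev response element for Rev-dependent nuclear export of the genomic RNA, and the cPPT/CTS element, which aids nuclear import and transduction.

Within this frame, the human EF-1α promoter, annotated as the core promoter with intron A segments, drives a single bicistronic transcript. The first cistron is EGFP fused at its C terminus to the tripeptide SKL, the type 1 peroxisome targeting signal (PTS1). This nine-base-pair insert, subcloned from a commercial construct, is too short to appear as a separate feature in the table. An EMCV IRES then allows translation of puromycin N-acetyltransferase from the same mRNA, so puromycin selection enriches for cells that also express the marker. A WPRE downstream enhances transcript stability and expression.

The SKL signal directs EGFP into the peroxisomal matrix, producing a fluorescent peroxisome marker. The construct can be packaged into lentivirus or transfected directly to generate labelled cells. It was deposited as part of a reference set of organelle landmarks for assigning protein subcellular localisation by image-based machine learning.
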