Features (pLannotate 1.2.2; 24 found; start..end, strand, type, name):
     72..401     +  CDS            nef (fragment): NEF_HV1BR - Experimental evidence at protein level: Swiss-Prot protein existence level 1. Extracellular Nef protein targets CD4(+) T-lymphocytes for apoptosis by interacting with CXCR4 surface receptors (PubMed:14990729). From Human immunodeficiency virus type 1 group M subtype B (isolate BRU/LAI) (HIV-1).
    449..706     +  LTR            5' LTR (truncated): truncated 5' long terminal repeat (LTR) from HIV-1
    753..878     +  misc_feature   HIV-1 Ψ: packaging signal of human immunodeficiency virus type 1
    862..1200    +  CDS            HIV-1 gag (fragment): gag protein from human immunodeficiency virus 1; gag
   1375..1608    +  misc_feature   RRE: The Rev response element (RRE) of HIV-1 allows for Rev-dependent mRNA export from the nucleus to the cytoplasm.
   1985..2085    +  CDS            Rev (fragment): human immunodeficiency virus 1 (HIV-1) Rev protein; rev; enhances nuclear export of unspliced and incompletely spliced viral mRNAs
   2100..2215    +  misc_feature   cPPT/CTS: central polypurine tract and central termination sequence of HIV-1 (lacking the first T)
   2428..2639    +  promoter       EF-1α core promoter: core promoter for human elongation factor EF-1α
   2640..2753    +  intron         EF-1α intron A (fragment): intron upstream of the start codon of human EF-1α
   3379..3582    +  intron         EF-1α intron A: truncated intron upstream of the start codon of human EF-1α
   3641..4357    +  CDS            EGFP: EGFP is a basic (constitutively fluorescent) green fluorescent protein published in 1996, derived from Aequorea victoria. It is reported to be a rapidly-maturing weak dimer with moderate acid sensitivity.
   4496..4958    +  misc_feature   IRES: internal ribosome entry site (IRES) of the encephalomyocarditis virus (EMCV)
   4991..5588    +  CDS            PuroR (fragment): puromycin N-acetyltransferase; pac from Streptomyces alboniger; confers resistance to puromycin
   5604..6192    +  misc_feature   WPRE: woodchuck hepatitis virus posttranscriptional regulatory element
   6209..6727    +  CDS            nef (fragment): NEF_HV1BR - Experimental evidence at protein level: Swiss-Prot protein existence level 1. Extracellular Nef protein targets CD4(+) T-lymphocytes for apoptosis by interacting with CXCR4 surface receptors (PubMed:14990729). From Human immunodeficiency virus type 1 group M subtype B (isolate BRU/LAI) (HIV-1).
   6775..7032    +  LTR            5' LTR (truncated): truncated 5' long terminal repeat (LTR) from HIV-1
   7184..7200    -  protein_bind   lac operator: The lac repressor binds to the lac operator to inhibit transcription in E. coli. This inhibition can be relieved by adding lactose or isopropyl-β-D-thiogalactopyranoside (IPTG). lac repressor encoded by lacI
   7208..7238    -  promoter       lac promoter: promoter for the E. coli lac operon
   7253..7274    -  protein_bind   CAP binding site: CAP binding activates transcription in the presence of cAMP. E. coli catabolite activator protein
   7287..7379    -  CDS            lacI (fragment): lac repressor; lacI; The lac repressor binds to the lac operator to inhibit transcription in E. coli. This inhibition can be relieved by adding lactose or isopropyl-β-D-thiogalactopyranoside (IPTG).
   7562..8150    -  rep_origin     ori: high-copy-number ColE1/pMB1/pBR322/pUC origin of replication
   8321..9181    -  CDS            AmpR: β-lactamase; bla; confers resistance to ampicillin, carbenicillin, and related antibiotics
   9182..9286    -  promoter       AmpR promoter: bla
   9334..9468    +  polyA_signal   SV40 poly(A) signal: SV40 polyadenylation signal
>Addgene plasmid #134665 | pLVX-EF1a-PTS1-IRES-Puromycin | addgene full sequence | sequence record 273523 | Addgene NGS Result
CTGTGATTCCTCTGAATTATTTTCATTTTAAAGAAATTGTATTTGTTAAATATGTACTACAAACTTAGTA
GTTGGAAGGGCTAATTCACTCCCAAAGAAGACAAGATATCCTTGATCTGTGGATCTACCACACACAAGGC
TACTTCCCTGATTAGCAGAACTACACACCAGGGCCAGGGGTCAGATATCCACTGACCTTTGGATGGTGCT
ACAAGCTAGTACCAGTTGAGCCAGATAAGGTAGAAGAGGCCAATAAAGGAGAGAACACCAGCTTGTTACA
CCCTGTGAGCCTGCATGGGATGGATGACCCGGAGAGAGAAGTGTTAGAGTGGAGGTTTGACAGCCGCCTA
GCATTTCATCACGTGGCCCGAGAGCTGCATCCGGAGTACTTCAAGAACTGCTGATATCGAGCTTGCTACA
AGGGACTTTCCGCTGGGGACTTTCCAGGGAGGCGTGGCCTGGGCGGGACTGGGGAGTGGCGAGCCCTCAG
ATCCTGCATATAAGCAGCTGCTTTTTGCCTGTACTGGGTCTCTCTGGTTAGACCAGATCTGAGCCTGGGA
GCTCTCTGGCTAACTAGGGAACCCACTGCTTAAGCCTCAATAAAGCTTGCCTTGAGTGCTTCAAGTAGTG
TGTGCCCGTCTGTTGTGTGACTCTGGTAACTAGAGATCCCTCAGACCCTTTTAGTCAGTGTGGAAAATCT
CTAGCAGTGGCGCCCGAACAGGGACTTGAAAGCGAAAGGGAAACCAGAGGAGCTCTCTCGACGCAGGACT
CGGCTTGCTGAAGCGCGCACGGCAAGAGGCGAGGGGCGGCGACTGGTGAGTACGCCAAAAATTTTGACTA
GCGGAGGCTAGAAGGAGAGAGATGGGTGCGAGAGCGTCAGTATTAAGCGGGGGAGAATTAGATCGCGATG
GGAAAAAATTCGGTTAAGGCCAGGGGGAAAGAAAAAATATAAATTAAAACATATAGTATGGGCAAGCAGG
GAGCTAGAACGATTCGCAGTTAATCCTGGCCTGTTAGAAACATCAGAAGGCTGTAGACAAATACTGGGAC
AGCTACAACCATCCCTTCAGACAGGATCAGAAGAACTTAGATCATTATATAATACAGTAGCAACCCTCTA
TTGTGTGCATCAAAGGATAGAGATAAAAGACACCAAGGAAGCTTTAGACAAGATAGAGGAAGAGCAAAAC
AAAAGTAAGACCACCGCACAGCAAGCGGCCGGCCGCTGATCTTCAGACCTGGAGGAGGAGATATGAGGGA
CAATTGGAGAAGTGAATTATATAAATATAAAGTAGTAAAAATTGAACCATTAGGAGTAGCACCCACCAAG
GCAAAGAGAAGAGTGGTGCAGAGAGAAAAAAGAGCAGTGGGAATAGGAGCTTTGTTCCTTGGGTTCTTGG
GAGCAGCAGGAAGCACTATGGGCGCAGCGTCAATGACGCTGACGGTACAGGCCAGACAATTATTGTCTGG
TATAGTGCAGCAGCAGAACAATTTGCTGAGGGCTATTGAGGCGCAACAGCATCTGTTGCAACTCACAGTC
TGGGGCATCAAGCAGCTCCAGGCAAGAATCCTGGCTGTGGAAAGATACCTAAAGGATCAACAGCTCCTGG
GGATTTGGGGTTGCTCTGGAAAACTCATTTGCACCACTGCTGTGCCTTGGAATGCTAGTTGGAGTAATAA
ATCTCTGGAACAGATTTGGAATCACACGACCTGGATGGAGTGGGACAGAGAAATTAACAATTACACAAGC
TTAATACACTCCTTAATTGAAGAATCGCAAAACCAGCAAGAAAAGAATGAACAAGAATTATTGGAATTAG
ATAAATGGGCAAGTTTGTGGAATTGGTTTAACATAACAAATTGGCTGTGGTATATAAAATTATTCATAAT
GATAGTAGGAGGCTTGGTAGGTTTAAGAATAGTTTTTGCTGTACTTTCTATAGTGAATAGAGTTAGGCAG
GGATATTCACCATTATCGTTTCAGACCCACCTCCCAACCCCGAGGGGACCCGACAGGCCCGAAGGAATAG
AAGAAGAAGGTGGAGAGAGAGACAGAGACAGATCCATTCGATTAGTGAACGGATCTCGACGGTATCGCCT
TTAAAAGAAAAGGGGGGATTGGGGGGTACAGTGCAGGGGAAAGAATAGTAGACATAATAGCAACAGACAT
ACAAACTAAAGAATTACAAAAACAAATTACAAAAATTCAAAATTTTCGGGTTTATTACAGGGACAGCAGA
GATCCAGTTTATCGATGAGTAATTCATACAAAAGGACTCGCCCCTGCCTTGGGGAATCCCAGGGACCGTC
GTTAAACTCCCACTAACGTAGAACCCAGAGATCGCTGCGTTCCCGCCCCCTCACCCGCCCGCTCTCGTCA
TCACTGAGGTGGAGAAGAGCATGCGTGAGGCTCCGGTGCCCGTCAGTGGGCAGAGCGCACATCGCCCACA
GTCCCCGAGAAGTTGGGGGGAGGGGTCGGCAATTGAACCGGTGCCTAGAGAAGGTGGCGCGGGGTAAACT
GGGAAAGTGATGTCGTGTACTGGCTCCGCCTTTTTCCCGAGGGTGGGGGAGAACCGTATATAAGTGCAGT
AGTCGCCGTGAACGTTCTTTTTCGCAACGGGTTTGCCGCCAGAACACAGGTAAGTGCCGTGTGTGGTTCC
CGCGGGCCTGGCCTCTTTACGGGTTATGGCCCTTGCGTGCCTTGAATTACTTCCACGCCCCTGGCTGCAG
TACGTGATTCTTGATCCCGAGCTTCGGGTTGGAAGTGGGTGGGAGAGTTCGAGGCCTTGCGCTTAAGGAG
CCCCTTCGCCTCGTGCTTGAGTTGAGGCCTGGCTTGGGCGCTGGGGCCGCCGCGTGCGAATCTGGTGGCA
CCTTCGCGCCTGTCTCGCTGCTTTCGATAAGTCTCTAGCCATTTAAAATTTTTGATGACCTGCTGCGACG
CTTTTTTTCTGGCAAGATAGTCTTGTAAATGCGGGCCAAGATCTGCACACTGGTATTTCGGTTTTTGGGG
CCGCGGGCGGCGACGGGGCCCGTGCGTCCCAGCGCACATGTTCGGCGAGGCGGGGCCTGCGAGCGCGGCC
ACCGAGAATCGGACGGGGGTAGTCTCAAGCTGGCCGGCCTGCTCTGGTGCCTGGCCTCGCGCCGCCGTGT
ATCGCCCCGCCCTGGGCGGCAAGGCTGGCCCGGTCGGCACCAGTTGCGTGAGCGGAAAGATGGCCGCTTC
CCGGCCCTGCTGCAGGGAGCTCAAAATGGAGGACGCGGCGCTCGGGAGAGCGGGCGGGTGAGTCACCCAC
ACAAAGGAAAAGGGCCTTTCCGTCCTCAGCCGTCGCTTCATGTGACTCCACGGAGTACCGGGCGCCGTCC
AGGCACCTCGATTAGTTCTCGAGCTTTTGGAGTACGTCGTCTTTAGGTTGGGGGGAGGGGTTTTATGCGA
TGGAGTTTCCCCACACTGAGTGGGTGGAGACTGAAGTTAGGCCAGCTTGGCACTTGATGTAATTCTCCTT
GGAATTTGCCCTTTTTGAGTTTGGATCTTGGTTCATTCTCAAGCCTCAGACAGTGGTTCAAAGTTTTTTT
CTTCCATTTCAGGTGTCGTGAGGATCTATTTCCGGTGAATTCCTCGAGACTAGCGCTACCGGTCGCCACC
ATGGTGAGCAAGGGCGAGGAGCTGTTCACCGGGGTGGTGCCCATCCTGGTCGAGCTGGACGGCGACGTAA
ACGGCCACAAGTTCAGCGTGTCCGGCGAGGGCGAGGGCGATGCCACCTACGGCAAGCTGACCCTGAAGTT
CATCTGCACCACCGGCAAGCTGCCCGTGCCCTGGCCCACCCTCGTGACCACCCTGACCTACGGCGTGCAG
TGCTTCAGCCGCTACCCCGACCACATGAAGCAGCACGACTTCTTCAAGTCCGCCATGCCCGAAGGCTACG
TCCAGGAGCGCACCATCTTCTTCAAGGACGACGGCAACTACAAGACCCGCGCCGAGGTGAAGTTCGAGGG
CGACACCCTGGTGAACCGCATCGAGCTGAAGGGCATCGACTTCAAGGAGGACGGCAACATCCTGGGGCAC
AAGCTGGAGTACAACTACAACAGCCACAACGTCTATATCATGGCCGACAAGCAGAAGAACGGCATCAAGG
TGAACTTCAAGATCCGCCACAACATCGAGGACGGCAGCGTGCAGCTCGCCGACCACTACCAGCAGAACAC
CCCCATCGGCGACGGCCCCGTGCTGCTGCCCGACAACCACTACCTGAGCACCCAGTCCGCCCTGAGCAAA
GACCCCAACGAGAAGCGCGATCACATGGTCCTGCTGGAGTTCGTGACCGCCGCCGGGATCACTCTCGGCA
TGGACGAGCTGTACAAGTCCAAGCTGTAGCGGCCGCGGATCCCGCCCCTCTCCCTCCCCCCCCCCTAACG
TTACTGGCCGAAGCCGCTTGGAATAAGGCCGGTGTGCGTTTGTCTATATGTTATTTTCCACCATATTGCC
GTCTTTTGGCAATGTGAGGGCCCGGAAACCTGGCCCTGTCTTCTTGACGAGCATTCCTAGGGGTCTTTCC
CCTCTCGCCAAAGGAATGCAAGGTCTGTTGAATGTCGTGAAGGAAGCAGTTCCTCTGGAAGCTTCTTGAA
GACAAACAACGTCTGTAGCGACCCTTTGCAGGCAGCGGAACCCCCCACCTGGCGACAGGTGCCTCTGCGG
CCAAAAGCCACGTGTATAAGATACACCTGCAAAGGCGGCACAACCCCAGTGCCACGTTGTGAGTTGGATA
GTTGTGGAAAGAGTCAAATGGCTCTCCTCAAGCGTATTCAACAAGGGGCTGAAGGATGCCCAGAAGGTAC
CCCATTGTATGGGATCTGATCTGGGGCCTCGGTGCACATGCTTTACATGTGTTTAGTCGAGGTTAAAAAA
ACGTCTAGGCCCCCCGAACCACGGGGACGTGGTTTTCCTTTGAAAAACACGATGATAAGCTTGCCACAAC
CCACAAGGAGACGACCTTCCATGACCGAGTACAAGCCCACGGTGCGCCTCGCCACCCGCGACGACGTCCC
CCGGGCCGTACGCACCCTCGCCGCCGCGTTCGCCGACTACCCCGCCACGCGCCACACCGTCGACCCGGAC
CGCCACATCGAGCGGGTCACCGAGCTGCAAGAACTCTTCCTCACGCGCGTCGGGCTCGACATCGGCAAGG
TGTGGGTCGCGGACGACGGCGCCGCGGTGGCGGTCTGGACCACGCCGGAGAGCGTCGAAGCGGGGGCGGT
GTTCGCCGAGATCGGCCCGCGCATGGCCGAGTTGAGCGGTTCCCGGCTGGCCGCGCAGCAACAGATGGAA
GGCCTCCTGGCGCCGCACCGGCCCAAGGAGCCCGCGTGGTTCCTGGCCACCGTCGGCGTCTCGCCCGACC
ACCAGGGCAAGGGTCTGGGCAGCGCCGTCGTGCTCCCCGGAGTGGAGGCGGCCGAGCGCGCCGGGGTGCC
CGCCTTCCTGGAGACCTCCGCGCCCCGCAACCTCCCCTTCTACGAGCGGCTCGGCTTCACCGTCACCGCC
GACGTCGAGGTGCCCGAAGGACCGCGCACCTGGTGCATGACCCGCAAGCCCGGTGCCTAGACGCGTCTGG
AACAATCAACCTCTGGATTACAAAATTTGTGAAAGATTGACTGGTATTCTTAACTATGTTGCTCCTTTTA
CGCTATGTGGATACGCTGCTTTAATGCCTTTGTATCATGCTATTGCTTCCCGTATGGCTTTCATTTTCTC
CTCCTTGTATAAATCCTGGTTGCTGTCTCTTTATGAGGAGTTGTGGCCCGTTGTCAGGCAACGTGGCGTG
GTGTGCACTGTGTTTGCTGACGCAACCCCCACTGGTTGGGGCATTGCCACCACCTGTCAGCTCCTTTCCG
GGACTTTCGCTTTCCCCCTCCCTATTGCCACGGCGGAACTCATCGCCGCCTGCCTTGCCCGCTGCTGGAC
AGGGGCTCGGCTGTTGGGCACTGACAATTCCGTGGTGTTGTCGGGGAAGCTGACGTCCTTTCCATGGCTG
CTCGCCTGTGTTGCCACCTGGATTCTGCGCGGGACGTCCTTCTGCTACGTCCCTTCGGCCCTCAATCCAG
CGGACCTTCCTTCCCGCGGCCTGCTGCCGGCTCTGCGGCCTCTTCCGCGTCTTCGCCTTCGCCCTCAGAC
GAGTCGGATCTCCCTTTGGGCCGCCTCCCCGCCTGGAATTAATTCTGCAGTCGAGACCTAGAAAAACATG
GAGCAATCACAAGTAGCAATACAGCAGCTACCAATGCTGATTGTGCCTGGCTAGAAGCACAAGAGGAGGA
GGAGGTGGGTTTTCCAGTCACACCTCAGGTACCTTTAAGACCAATGACTTACAAGGCAGCTGTAGATCTT
AGCCACTTTTTAAAAGAAAAGAGGGGACTGGAAGGGCTAATTCACTCCCAACGAAGACAAGATATCCTTG
ATCTGTGGATCTACCACACACAAGGCTACTTCCCTGATTAGCAGAACTACACACCAGGGCCAGGGGTCAG
ATATCCACTGACCTTTGGATGGTGCTACAAGCTAGTACCAGTTGAGCCAGATAAGGTAGAAGAGGCCAAT
AAAGGAGAGAACACCAGCTTGTTACACCCTGTGAGCCTGCATGGGATGGATGACCCGGAGAGAGAAGTGT
TAGAGTGGAGGTTTGACAGCCGCCTAGCATTTCATCACGTGGCCCGAGAGCTGCATCCGGAGTACTTCAA
GAACTGCTGATATCGAGCTTGCTACAAGGGACTTTCCGCTGGGGACTTTCCAGGGAGGCGTGGCCTGGGC
GGGACTGGGGAGTGGCGAGCCCTCAGATCCTGCATATAAGCAGCTGCTTTTTGCCTGTACTGGGTCTCTC
TGGTTAGACCAGATCTGAGCCTGGGAGCTCTCTGGCTAACTAGGGAACCCACTGCTTAAGCCTCAATAAA
GCTTGCCTTGAGTGCTTCAAGTAGTGTGTGCCCGTCTGTTGTGTGACTCTGGTAACTAGAGATCCCTCAG
ACCCTTTTAGTCAGTGTGGAAAATCTCTAGCAGTAGTAGTTCATGTCATCTTATTATTCAGTATTTATAA
CTTGCAAAGAAATGAATATCAGAGAGTGAGAGGCCTTGACATTGCTAGCGTTTACCGTCGACCTCTAGCT
AGAGCTTGGCGTAATCATGGTCATAGCTGTTTCCTGTGTGAAATTGTTATCCGCTCACAATTCCACACAA
CATACGAGCCGGAAGCATAAAGTGTAAAGCCTGGGGTGCCTAATGAGTGAGCTAACTCACATTAATTGCG
TTGCGCTCACTGCCCGCTTTCCAGTCGGGAAACCTGTCGTGCCAGCTGCATTAATGAATCGGCCAACGCG
CGGGGAGAGGCGGTTTGCGTATTGGGCGCTCTTCCGCTTCCTCGCTCACTGACTCGCTGCGCTCGGTCGT
TCGGCTGCGGCGAGCGGTATCAGCTCACTCAAAGGCGGTAATACGGTTATCCACAGAATCAGGGGATAAC
GCAGGAAAGAACATGTGAGCAAAAGGCCAGCAAAAGGCCAGGAACCGTAAAAAGGCCGCGTTGCTGGCGT
TTTTCCATAGGCTCCGCCCCCCTGACGAGCATCACAAAAATCGACGCTCAAGTCAGAGGTGGCGAAACCC
GACAGGACTATAAAGATACCAGGCGTTTCCCCCTGGAAGCTCCCTCGTGCGCTCTCCTGTTCCGACCCTG
CCGCTTACCGGATACCTGTCCGCCTTTCTCCCTTCGGGAAGCGTGGCGCTTTCTCATAGCTCACGCTGTA
GGTATCTCAGTTCGGTGTAGGTCGTTCGCTCCAAGCTGGGCTGTGTGCACGAACCCCCCGTTCAGCCCGA
CCGCTGCGCCTTATCCGGTAACTATCGTCTTGAGTCCAACCCGGTAAGACACGACTTATCGCCACTGGCA
GCAGCCACTGGTAACAGGATTAGCAGAGCGAGGTATGTAGGCGGTGCTACAGAGTTCTTGAAGTGGTGGC
CTAACTACGGCTACACTAGAAGAACAGTATTTGGTATCTGCGCTCTGCTGAAGCCAGTTACCTTCGGAAA
AAGAGTTGGTAGCTCTTGATCCGGCAAACAAACCACCGCTGGTAGCGGTGGTTTTTTTGTTTGCAAGCAG
CAGATTACGCGCAGAAAAAAAGGATCTCAAGAAGATCCTTTGATCTTTTCTACGGGGTCTGACGCTCAGT
GGAACGAAAACTCACGTTAAGGGATTTTGGTCATGAGATTATCAAAAAGGATCTTCACCTAGATCCTTTT
AAATTAAAAATGAAGTTTTAAATCAATCTAAAGTATATATGAGTAAACTTGGTCTGACAGTTACCAATGC
TTAATCAGTGAGGCACCTATCTCAGCGATCTGTCTATTTCGTTCATCCATAGTTGCCTGACTCCCCGTCG
TGTAGATAACTACGATACGGGAGGGCTTACCATCTGGCCCCAGTGCTGCAATGATACCGCGAGACCCACG
CTCACCGGCTCCAGATTTATCAGCAATAAACCAGCCAGCCGGAAGGGCCGAGCGCAGAAGTGGTCCTGCA
ACTTTATCCGCCTCCATCCAGTCTATTAATTGTTGCCGGGAAGCTAGAGTAAGTAGTTCGCCAGTTAATA
GTTTGCGCAACGTTGTTGCCATTGCTACAGGCATCGTGGTGTCACGCTCGTCGTTTGGTATGGCTTCATT
CAGCTCCGGTTCCCAACGATCAAGGCGAGTTACATGATCCCCCATGTTGTGCAAAAAAGCGGTTAGCTCC
TTCGGTCCTCCGATCGTTGTCAGAAGTAAGTTGGCCGCAGTGTTATCACTCATGGTTATGGCAGCACTGC
ATAATTCTCTTACTGTCATGCCATCCGTAAGATGCTTTTCTGTGACTGGTGAGTACTCAACCAAGTCATT
CTGAGAATAGTGTATGCGGCGACCGAGTTGCTCTTGCCCGGCGTCAATACGGGATAATACCGCGCCACAT
AGCAGAACTTTAAAAGTGCTCATCATTGGAAAACGTTCTTCGGGGCGAAAACTCTCAAGGATCTTACCGC
TGTTGAGATCCAGTTCGATGTAACCCACTCGTGCACCCAACTGATCTTCAGCATCTTTTACTTTCACCAG
CGTTTCTGGGTGAGCAAAAACAGGAAGGCAAAATGCCGCAAAAAAGGGAATAAGGGCGACACGGAAATGT
TGAATACTCATACTCTTCCTTTTTCAATATTATTGAAGCATTTATCAGGGTTATTGTCTCATGAGCGGAT
ACATATTTGAATGTATTTAGAAAAATAAACAAATAGGGGTTCCGCGCACATTTCCCCGAAAAGTGCCACC
TGACGTCGACGGATCGGGAGATCAACTTGTTTATTGCAGCTTATAATGGTTACAAATAAAGCAATAGCAT
CACAAATTTCACAAATAAAGCATTTTTTTCACTGCATTCTAGTTGTGGTTTGTCCAAACTCATCAATGTA
TCTTATCATGTCTGGATCAACTGGATAACTCAAGCTAACCAAAATCATCCCAAACTTCCCACCCCATACC
CTATTACCACTGCCAATTACCTGTGGTTTCATTTACTCTAAAC
